Addgene plasmid #12037: pAG179 BC072452 3'UTR mut
Depositing lab: David Bartel. Depositing organization: Whitehead Institute for Biomedical Research. Publication: The widespread impact of mammalian MicroRNAs on mRNA repression and evolution. Farh KK, Grimson A, Jan C, Lewis BP, Johnston WK, Lim LP, Burge CB, Bartel DP. Science. 2005 Dec 16. 310(5755):1817-21. 10.1126/science.1121158 PubMed 16308420.
Backbone
  Vector backbone: pIS2
  Backbone manufacturer: pIS2 derived from pRL-SV40 (Promega)
  Backbone size w/o insert (bp): 3700
  Vector type: Mammalian Expression, Luciferase
Growth in bacteria
  Bacterial resistance: Ampicillin, 100 μg/mL
  Growth temperature: 37°C
  Growth strain: DH5alpha
  Copy number: High Copy
Gene/Insert
  Gene/Insert name: N12 3'UTR mut
  Species: H. sapiens (human)
  Insert size (bp): 730
  Mutation: Mutations in microRNA recognition sites (seed matches).
  GenBank ID: BC072452
  Entrez Gene: FAM107B (a.k.a. C10orf45, HITS)
  Cloning method: Restriction Enzyme; 5′ cloning site SacI (not destroyed); 3′ cloning site NheI (not destroyed)
  Sequencing primers: 5′ EBV rev primer (GTGGTTTGTCCAAACTCATC)
Terms and licenses: Academic/Nonprofit Terms; Industry Terms: Not Available to Industry
Depositor comments: BC072452 3'UTR mutant in renilla luciferase reporter plasmid.
How to cite: pAG179 BC072452 3'UTR mut was a gift from David Bartel (Addgene plasmid # 12037 ; http://n2t.net/addgene:12037 ; RRID:Addgene_12037)
