[The description below was written by a language model from this plasmid's Addgene catalogue record.]
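Description:
pAG179 BC072452 3'UTR mut is a mammalian-expression Renilla luciferase reporter plasmid built on pIS2, a roughly 3.7 kb backbone derived from the commercial pRL-SV40 vector. It is maintained in E. coli as a high-copy plasmid under ampicillin selection. The record gives no feature table and does not explicitly list the promoter or polyadenylation signal. The pRL-SV40 parent normally drives Renilla luciferase from SV40 early enhancer/promoter elements, but that arrangement is inferred from the backbone's lineage rather than stated in the record.

The payload is an approximately 730 bp human 3'UTR fragment corresponding to GenBank entry BC072452, which maps to FAM107B (also known as C10orf45 or HITS) and is labelled "N12" by the depositor. It was inserted between SacI and NheI sites, both of which were retained, and by the depositor's description it serves as the 3'UTR of the Renilla luciferase reporter. This version carries mutations in the microRNA recognition sites (seed matches) of the UTR. The record does not say which microRNA or microRNAs these sites correspond to, nor how many sites were altered.

Constructs of this type are used in transfection-based reporter assays to test whether a 3'UTR confers microRNA-mediated repression. Luciferase output from a wild-type UTR reporter is compared with that of the seed-mutant version, which serves as the control in which miRNA pairing is disrupted. Relief of repression in the mutant shows that the effect depends on the seed matches. This use fits the associated study on the broad impact of mammalian microRNAs on mRNA repression and evolution.
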