>Addgene plasmid #12037 | pAG179 BC072452 3'UTR mut | addgene partial sequence | sequence record 18630 | 12037 with EBV-rev
CTGCTCGAGCGGCCGCTCTAGAACAACTAGCGAACCTTCCCCACTCTCCTCTTGGAGAAATGAAAAGATG
TGGCGGCTTCTACTTTTGCTACTGAAGCTGGGTTATATGGACTAGTTCCACTCTCTAAGGGACTGGAAGG
TTATTCCATCTGAAAGAACTAGATCAGCAAGACATTTAAAAACAAAACTGAACAGAAACCCTCCTAGTAA
TCAAAGCAATTAATGAATGGACAGGATGTACCTTCTTGGAACTGGTCAGTCACTATGTAGCCTGCTATTA
TTACACAGAGAACCAAAAGGAATGAAAATAAAATCAAGATGGGCTTTTAAACTTCTCACCCTATTTCTAA
ATTAAGTGCCAACAAGGGTAGTGGCTGTGCTCGACATTCACGTTCCTTCTCTGGTGTTAACTGCAACAGG
GGTGAAAGTATAAATTAAACAAGACAATTCTGGGTCCTCAAAATTTACAGTGAGTGAACAGATTAAACGC
ATTTCTAGGTGATCTCAATTATCTAACAGATAACAAAAAGAGGAATTAAACACTTGTTTTTTAGCTTTTA
AAAGAAAAAAGGCTCTGGGTCCCACGAAACTTGGTCAGGAAGAAAAACCAAGTAGTGCAACTCTCAAG
